>Addgene plasmid #137026 | pKnockinDonor-human-p16INK4A-P2A-mCherry | addgene full sequence | sequence record 270914 | Addgene NGS Result
AATTAACCCTCACTAAAGGGAACAAAAGCTGGACGATTGAAAGAACCAGAGAGGCGAGAAGCTAAAGAGT
GGTCGGAGAATCTAATGCAAGCTACGGGAGAAAGAAACTCAAGTGCAAATGCTGCCTCAGGAATAAACGT
AAAAAGAGACTTTCAAGTGCAAATGCTCCCTCAGGAATAAAATAATCTTGAGACTCTCAAGTGTAAATGC
TGCCTCGGGAGAACCGAACGGCGAGCTGGAGCCCATACGCAACGAGATTAGAGAGGAAGGCAGAAGCCAG
AGCACATGAATAAATGAGCATCCATTTTGTTTCAGAAATGATCGGAAACCATTTGTGGGTTTGTAGAAGC
AGGCATGCGTAGGGAAGCTACGGGATTCCGCCGAGGAGCGCCAGAGCCTGAGGCGCCCTTTGGTTATCGC
AAGCTGGCTGGCTCACTCCGCACCAGGTGCAAAAGATGCCTGGGGATGCGGGAAGGGAAAGGCCACATCT
TCACGCCTTCGCGCCTGGCATTGTGAGCAACCACTGAGACTCATTATATAACACTCGTTTTCTTCTTGCA
ACCCTGCGGGCCGCGCGGTCGCGCTTTCTCTGCCCTCCGCCGGGTGGACCTGGAGCGCTTGAGCGGTCGG
CGCGCCTGGAGCAGCCAGGCGGGCAGTGGACTAGCTGCTGGACCAGGGAGGTGTGGGAGAGCGGTGGCGG
CGGGTACATGCACGTGAAGCCATTGCGAGAACTTTATCCATAAGTATTTCAATGCCGGTAGGGACGGCAA
GAGAGGAGGGCGGGATGTGCCACACATCTTTGACCTCAGGTTTCTAACGCCTGTTTTCTTTCTGCCCTCT
GCAGACATCCCCGATTTAATTAACGGAAGCGGAGCTACTAACTTCTCTCTGTTAAAGCAAGCAGGAGACG
TGGAAGAAAACCCCGGTCCCATGGTGAGCAAGGGCGAGGAGGATAACATGGCCATCATCAAGGAGTTCAT
GCGCTTCAAGGTGCACATGGAGGGCTCCGTGAACGGCCACGAGTTCGAGATCGAGGGCGAGGGCGAGGGC
CGCCCCTACGAGGGCACCCAGACCGCCAAGCTGAAGGTGACCAAGGGTGGCCCCCTGCCCTTCGCCTGGG
ACATCCTGTCCCCTCAGTTCATGTACGGCTCCAAGGCCTACGTGAAGCACCCCGCCGACATCCCCGACTA
CTTGAAGCTGTCCTTCCCCGAGGGCTTCAAGTGGGAGCGCGTGATGAACTTCGAGGACGGCGGCGTGGTG
ACCGTGACCCAGGACTCCTCCCTGCAGGACGGCGAGTTCATCTACAAGGTGAAGCTGCGCGGCACCAACT
TCCCCTCCGACGGCCCCGTAATGCAGAAGAAGACCATGGGCTGGGAGGCCTCCTCCGAGCGGATGTACCC
CGAGGACGGCGCCCTGAAGGGCGAGATCAAGCAGAGGCTGAAGCTGAAGGACGGCGGCCACTACGACGCT
GAGGTCAAGACCACCTACAAGGCCAAGAAGCCCGTGCAGCTGCCCGGCGCCTACAACGTCAACATCAAGT
TGGACATCACCTCCCACAACGAGGACTACACCATCGTGGAACAGTACGAACGCGCCGAGGGCCGCCACTC
CACCGGCGGCATGGACGAGCTGTACAAGTGAAAGAACCAGAGAGGCTCTGAGAAACCTCGGGAAACTTAG
ATCATCAGTCACCGAAGGTCCTACAGGGCTACAACTGCCCCCGCCACAACCCACCCCGCTTTCGTAGTTT
TCATTTAGAAAATAGAGCTTTTAAAAATGTCCTGCCTTTTAACGTAGATATATGCCTTCCCCCACTACCG
TAAATGTCCATTTATATCATTTTTTATATATTCTTATAAAAATGTAAAAAAGAAAAACACCGCTTCTGCC
TTTTCACTGTGTTGGAGTTTTCTGGAGTGAGCACTCACGCCCTAAGCGCACATTCATGTGGGCATTTCTT
GCGAGCCTCGCAGCCTCCGGAAGCTGTCGACTTCATGACAAGCATTTTGTGAACTAGGGAAGCTCAGGGG
GGTTACTGGCTTCTCTTGAGTCACACTGCTAGCAAATGGCAGAACCAAAGCTCAAATAAAAATAAAATAA
TTTTCATTCATTCACTCATTTATTGTCAACATTTATTGAGCACCTATTACAACAATTTCATCGCATGGAA
GACAGCATCGTTTCTGACACTGTTGTTTCATGTATCTCTTAGAAAAACGCTGCTATTAGACATCTAACAC
TATTTATCTTGAGGTGATAAAATATCAAAAGCCGTGTCTCAAGATCGATGAAATGCGGTTAAAATGATGA
ATAGAAACTCTAGGGGGACCTCATATCGATAGACTCGAGACTGGCACATCTGGAGATCCGTATTTATCCG
GCTTCCCCTTCCAGATCACGCGAGGTTTGGGGCCTCTCTGGTTCTTTCAATCGGCCAATTCGCCCTATAG
TGAGTCGTATTACGCGCGCTCACTGGCCGTCGTTTTACAACGTCGTGACTGGGAAAACCCTGGCGTTACC
CAACTTAATCGCCTTGCAGCACATCCCCCTTTCGCCAGCTGGCGTAATAGCGAAGAGGCCCGCACCGATC
GCCCTTCCCAACAGTTGCGCAGCCTGAATGGCGAATGGG
[124 nt withheld, positions 2630-2753]
C
[91 nt withheld, positions 2755-2845]
A
[49 nt withheld, positions 2847-2895]
CCTTTGACGTTGGAGTCCACGTTCTTT
[37 nt withheld, positions 2923-2959]
ACCCTATCTCGGTCTATTCTTTTGATTTATAAGGGATTTTGCCGATTTCGGCCTATTGGTTAAAAAATGA
GCTGATTTAACAAAAATTTAACGCGAATTTTAACAAAATATTAACGCTTACAATTTAGGTGGCACTTTTC
GGGGAAATGTGCGCGGAACCCCTATTTGTTTATTTTTCTAAATACATTCAAATATGTATCCGCTCATGAG
ACAATAACCCTGATAAATGCTTCAATAATATTGAAAAAGGAAGAGTATGAGTATTCAACATTTCCGTGTC
GCCCTTATTCCCTTTTTTGCGGCATTTTGCCTTCCTGTTTTTGCTCACCCAGAAACGCTGGTGAAAGTAA
AAGATGCTGAAGATCAGTTGGGTGCACGAGTGGGTTACATCGAACTGGATCTCAACAGCGGTAAGATCCT
TGAGAGTTTTCGCCCCGAAGAACGTTTTCCAATGATGAGCACTTTTAAAGTTCTGCTATGTGGCGCGGTA
TTATCCCGTATTGACGCCGGGCAAGAGCAACTCGGTCGCCGCATACACTATTCTCAGAATGACTTGGTTG
AGTACTCACCAGTCACAGAAAAGCATCTTACGGATGGCATGACAGTAAGAGAATTATGCAGTGCTGCCAT
AACCATGAGTGATAACACTGCGGCCAACTTACTTCTGACAACGATCGGAGGACCGAAGGAGCTAACCGCT
TTTTTGCACAACATGGGGGATCATGTAACTCGCCTTGATCGTTGGGAACCGGAGCTGAATGAAGCCATAC
CAAACGACGAGCGTGACACCACGATGCCTGTAGCAATGGCAACAACGTTGCGCAAACTATTAACTGGCGA
ACTACTTACTCTAGCTTCCCGGCAACAATTAATAGACTGGATGGAGGCGGATAAAGTTGCAGGACCACTT
CTGCGCTCGGCCCTTCCGGCTGGCTGGTTTATTGCTGATAAATCTGGAGCCGGTGAGCGTGGGTCTCGCG
GTATCATTGCAGCACTGGGGCCAGATGGTAAGCCCTCCCGTATCGTAGTTATCTACACGACGGGGAGTCA
GGCAACTATGGATGAACGAAATAGACAGATCGCTGAGATAGGTGCCTCACTGATTAAGCATTGGTAACTG
TCAGACCAAGTTTACTCATATATACTTTAGATTGATTTAAAACTTCATTTTTAATTTAAAAGGATCTAGG
TGAAGATCCTTTTTGATAATCTCATGACCAAAATCCCTTAACGTGAGTTTTCGTTCCACTGAGCGTCAGA
CCCCGTAGAAAAGATCAAAGGATCTTCTTGAGATCCTTTTTTTCTGCGCGTAATCTGCTGCTTGCAAACA
AAAAAACCACCGCTACCAGCGGTGGTTTGTTTGCCGGATCAAGAGCTACCAACTCTTTTTCCGAAGGTAA
CTGGCTTCAGCAGAGCGCAGATACCAAATACTGTTCTTCTAGTGTAGCCGTAGTTAGGCCACCACTTCAA
GAACTCTGTAGCACCGCCTACATACCTCGCTCTGCTAATCCTGTTACCAGTGGCTGCTGCCAGTGGCGAT
AAGTCGTGTCTTACCGGGTTGGACTCAAGACGATAGTTACCGGATAAGGCGCAGCGGTCGGGCTGAACGG
GGGGTTCGTGCACACAGCCCAGCTTGGAGCGAACGACCTACACCGAACTGAGATACCTACAGCGTGAGCT
ATGAGAAAGCGCCACGCTTCCCGAAGGGAGAAAGGCGGACAGGTATCCGGTAAGCGGCAGGGTCGGAACA
GGAGAGCGCACGAGGGAGCTTCCAGGGGGAAACGCCTGGTATCTTTATAGTCCTGTCGGGTTTCGCCACC
TCTGACTTGAGCGTCGATTTTTGTGATGCTCGTCAGGGGGGCGGAGCCTATGGAAAAACGCCAGCAACGC
GGCCTTTTTACGGTTCCTGGCCTTTTGCTGGCCTTTTGCTCACATGTTCTTTCCTGCGTTATCCCCTGAT
TCTGTGGATAACCGTATTACCGCCTTTGAGTGAGCTGATACCGCTCGCCGCAGCCGAACGACCGAGCGCA
GCGAGTCAGTGAGCGAGGAAGCGGAAGAGCGCCCAATACGCAAACCGCCTCTCCCCGCGCGTTGGCCGAT
TCATTAATGCAGCTGGCACGACAGGTTTCCCGACTGGAAAGCGGGCAGTGAGCGCAACGCAATTAATGTG
AGTTAGCTCACTCATTAGGCACCCCAGGCTTTACACTTTATGCTTCCGGCTCGTATGTTGTGTGGAATTG
TGAGCGGATAACAATTTCACACAGGAAACAGCTATGACCATGATTACGCCAAGCGCGC
Features (pLannotate 1.2.2; 13 found; start..end, strand, type, name):
      1..19      +  promoter       T3 promoter: promoter for bacteriophage T3 RNA polymerase
    880..929     +  CDS            P2A (fragment): 2A peptide from porcine teschovirus-1 polyprotein Eukaryotic ribosomes fail to insert a peptide bond between the Gly and Pro residues, yielding separate polypeptides.
    931..1638    +  CDS            mCherry: mCherry is a basic (constitutively fluorescent) red fluorescent protein published in 2004, derived from Discosoma sp.. It is reported to be a very rapidly-maturing monomer with low acid sensitivity.
   2444..2462    -  promoter       T7 promoter: promoter for bacteriophage T7 RNA polymerase
   2470..2625    +  CDS            lacZα (fragment): LacZα fragment of β-galactosidase; lacZ fragment
   2630..3058    +  rep_origin     f1 ori (sequence partly withheld): f1 bacteriophage origin of replication; arrow indicates direction of (+) strand synthesis
   3111..3215    +  promoter       AmpR promoter: bla
   3216..4076    +  CDS            AmpR: β-lactamase; bla; confers resistance to ampicillin, carbenicillin, and related antibiotics
   4247..4835    +  rep_origin     ori: high-copy-number ColE1/pMB1/pBR322/pUC origin of replication
   5018..5110    +  CDS            lacI (fragment): lac repressor; lacI; The lac repressor binds to the lac operator to inhibit transcription in E. coli. This inhibition can be relieved by adding lactose or isopropyl-β-D-thiogalactopyranoside (IPTG).
   5123..5144    +  protein_bind   CAP binding site: CAP binding activates transcription in the presence of cAMP. E. coli catabolite activator protein
   5159..5189    +  promoter       lac promoter: promoter for the E. coli lac operon
   5197..5213    +  protein_bind   lac operator: The lac repressor binds to the lac operator to inhibit transcription in E. coli. This inhibition can be relieved by adding lactose or isopropyl-β-D-thiogalactopyranoside (IPTG). lac repressor encoded by lacI
