[The description below was written by a language model from this plasmid's Addgene catalogue record and pLannotate feature annotations shown in this document.]
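Description:
pKnockinDonor-human-p16INK4A-P2A-mCherry is a homology-directed repair donor plasmid built on the pBluescriptSK+ cloning backbone. It is designed to place a P2A-mCherry cassette at the C-terminus of the endogenous human p16INK4A coding sequence. It is catalogued as a bacterial expression vector, but it functions as a template carrier. It is propagated in E. coli at high copy from the ColE1/pUC-type origin and selected with ampicillin through the β-lactamase gene and its own promoter. The backbone also retains an f1 phage origin, the lac promoter/operator region with a CAP binding site, lacZα and lacI fragments, and T3 and T7 phage promoters flanking the insert.

The payload has no promoter of its own. The annotated features are a P2A peptide sequence followed directly by the mCherry open reading frame. They are flanked by unannotated stretches of roughly 800 bp on each side between the T3 and T7 promoters. These stretches presumably correspond to the p16INK4A homology arms named in the insert description, although the feature table does not label them. The listed insert size of 774 bp matches only the P2A-mCherry portion, so the catalogue's backbone size apparently includes the arms.

After in-frame integration, mCherry would be transcribed from the native p16INK4A locus. Ribosomal skipping at P2A would then release it as a separate protein, so red fluorescence would report endogenous p16INK4A expression without a permanent fusion to the protein. The record does not specify the nuclease or guide RNA used to stimulate the knock-in. The associated publication concerns regulation of p16INK4A expression by a cis-element in the ARF locus, which is consistent with use of the plasmid to generate reporter cell lines.
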