Addgene plasmid #137026: pKnockinDonor-human-p16INK4A-P2A-mCherry
Purpose: donor vector to knock in P2A-mCherry to the C-terminus of endogenous human p16INK4A
Depositing lab: Chunliang Li. Depositing organization: St. Jude Children's Research Hospital. Publication: A cis-element within the ARF locus mediates repression of p16 (INK4A) expression via long-range chromatin interactions. Zhang Y, Hyle J, Wright S, Shao Y, Zhao X, Zhang H, Li C. Proc Natl Acad Sci U S A. 2019 Dec 9. pii: 1909720116. doi: 10.1073/pnas.1909720116. PubMed 31818950.
Backbone
  Vector backbone: pBluescriptSK+
  Backbone manufacturer: Addgene
  Backbone size w/o insert (bp): 4486
  Total vector size (bp): 5260
  Vector type: Bacterial Expression
Growth in bacteria
  Bacterial resistance: Ampicillin, 100 μg/mL
  Growth temperature: 37°C
  Growth strain: DH5alpha
  Copy number: High Copy
Gene/Insert
  Gene/Insert name: p16INK4A-knockin-homology arm-P2A-mCherry (alt name: P2A-mCherry)
  Species: P2A-mCherry
  Insert size (bp): 774
  Promoter: no promoter
  Tag / fusion protein: P2A-mCherry (C terminal on insert)
  Cloning method: Gibson Cloning
  Sequencing primers: 5′ M13Rev; 3′ M13For
Terms and licenses: Academic/Nonprofit Terms; Industry Terms: Not Available to Industry
How to cite: pKnockinDonor-human-p16INK4A-P2A-mCherry was a gift from Chunliang Li (Addgene plasmid # 137026 ; http://n2t.net/addgene:137026 ; RRID:Addgene_137026)
